Addgene plasmid #44483: pCFJ1201
Depositing lab: Erik Jorgensen. Depositing organization: University of Utah. Publication: Random and targeted transgene insertion in Caenorhabditis elegans using a modified Mos1 transposon. Frokjaer-Jensen C, Davis MW, Sarov M, Taylor J, Flibotte S, LaBella M, Pozniakovsky A, Moerman DG, Jorgensen EM. Nat Methods. 2014 May;11(5):529-34. doi: 10.1038/nmeth.2889. Epub 2014 Mar 16. PubMed 24820376.
Backbone
  Vector backbone: pDESTR4-R3
  Backbone manufacturer: Invitrogen
  Backbone size w/o insert (bp): 2305
  Vector type: Multiple cloning site vector
Growth in bacteria
  Bacterial resistance: Ampicillin, 100 μg/mL
  Growth temperature: 37°C
  Growth strain: Top10
  Copy number: High Copy
Gene/Insert
  Gene/Insert name: Minimal Mos1, unc-119, peel-1, MCS
  Species: D. melanogaster (fly), C. elegans (nematode)
  Insert size (bp): 4258
  Cloning method: Restriction Enzyme; 5′ cloning site NA (unknown if destroyed); 3′ cloning site NA (unknown if destroyed)
  Sequencing primers: 5′ M13rev; 3′ M13-fwd20
Terms and licenses: Academic/Nonprofit Terms; Industry Terms: Not Available to Industry
How to cite: pCFJ1201 was a gift from Erik Jorgensen (Addgene plasmid # 44483 ; http://n2t.net/addgene:44483 ; RRID:Addgene_44483)
