[The description below was written by a language model from this plasmid's Addgene catalogue record and pLannotate feature annotations shown in this document.]
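Description:
pCFJ1201 is a multiple-cloning-site vector for Mos1 transposon-based transgene insertion in Caenorhabditis elegans. It is built on the Invitrogen pDESTR4-R3 Gateway backbone and totals about 6.5 kb. In E. coli it is maintained as a high-copy plasmid through a ColE1/pUC-type origin and selected with ampicillin via the bla gene and its own promoter. The short bom, rop, lacZα, T7 and P element matches in the annotation are small fragments, most likely backbone or cloning remnants rather than functional parts.

The roughly 4.3 kb insert is recorded as a minimal Mos1 element, unc-119, peel-1 and an MCS. In the feature table, two short pieces of the Drosophila mariner/Mos1 sequence flank a region containing a pBluescript-type polylinker, itself bracketed by attB4 and attB3 Gateway sites, and an unc-119 coding sequence. This layout fits a stripped-down transposon that keeps only the end sequences recognised by transposase. The transposase itself would presumably have to be provided separately, since only fragments of its gene are present. A transgene cloned into the MCS would then be mobilised together with unc-119, which is commonly used as a rescue marker giving positive selection in unc-119 mutant worms.

Beyond the second Mos1 fragment lie a small hsp-16.1 match and a tbb-2 terminator. The interval between them is unannotated and is plausibly where the peel-1 toxin gene sits, under heat-shock control, although the table does not label it or state a promoter. Such a cassette outside the transposon would allow counter-selection against animals retaining the plasmid as an extrachromosomal array. The associated publication describes random and targeted transgene insertion in C. elegans using a modified Mos1 transposon.
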