Features (pLannotate 1.2.2; 19 found; start..end, strand, type, name):
    197..286     +  CDS            mariner\T (fragment): MOS1T_DROMA - Experimental evidence at protein level: Swiss-Prot protein existence level 1. Mediates transposition of transposon Mos1 by a 'cut and paste' mechanism. Transposases are sequence-specific nucleases and strand transferases that catalyze transposition through an ordered series of events: sequence-specific binding of transposase to the terminal inverted repeats (IR) present at each end of the transposon, pairing of the transposon IRs in a paired-end complex (PEC), cleavage of one or both DNA strands at each transposon end, capture of target DNA, and strand transfer to insert the tran
    319..339     +  protein_bind   attB4: mutant version of attB; core recombination site for the Gateway® BP reaction BP Clonase™
    341..448     -  misc_feature   MCS: pBluescript multiple cloning site
    448..468     -  protein_bind   attB3: mutant version of attB; core recombination site for the Gateway® BP reaction BP Clonase™
    472..493     +  CDS            lacZα (fragment): LacZα fragment of β-galactosidase; lacZ fragment
   1210..1227    -  misc_feature   P element 5' end (fragment): No description available
   1338..2180    +  CDS            unc-119: UN119_CAEEL - Experimental evidence at protein level: Swiss-Prot protein existence level 1. Myristoyl-binding protein that acts as a cargo adapter: specifically binds the myristoyl moiety of a subset of N-terminally myristoylated proteins and is required for their localization. Plays a key role in ciliary membrane localization of proteins. Required for the establishment or function of the nervous system. From Caenorhabditis elegans.
   2519..2734    +  CDS            mariner\T (fragment): MOS1T_DROMA - Experimental evidence at protein level: Swiss-Prot protein existence level 1. Mediates transposition of transposon Mos1 by a 'cut and paste' mechanism. Transposases are sequence-specific nucleases and strand transferases that catalyze transposition through an ordered series of events: sequence-specific binding of transposase to the terminal inverted repeats (IR) present at each end of the transposon, pairing of the transposon IRs in a paired-end complex (PEC), cleavage of one or both DNA strands at each transposon end, capture of target DNA, and strand transfer to insert the tran
   2846..2879    +  CDS            lacZα (fragment): LacZα fragment of β-galactosidase; lacZ fragment
   2900..2924    -  misc_feature   MCS (fragment): pUC18/19 multiple cloning site
   2922..2972    -  CDS            hsp-16.1 (fragment): HSP11_CAEEL - Also known as hsp16-1b. Experimental evidence at transcript level: Swiss-Prot protein existence level 2. From Caenorhabditis elegans.
   3366..3383    -  promoter       T7 promoter (fragment): promoter for bacteriophage T7 RNA polymerase
   3932..4255    +  terminator     tbb-2 terminator: tbb-2; transcription terminator for the C. elegans tubulin beta-2 gene
   4259..4327    +  CDS            lacZα (fragment): LacZα fragment of β-galactosidase; lacZ fragment
   4333..4432    -  misc_feature   bom (fragment): basis of mobility region from pBR322
   4534..4569    -  CDS            rop (fragment): Rop protein, which maintains plasmids at low copy number; rop
   4664..4768    +  promoter       AmpR promoter: bla
   4769..5629    +  CDS            AmpR: β-lactamase; bla; confers resistance to ampicillin, carbenicillin, and related antibiotics
   5800..6388    +  rep_origin     ori: high-copy-number ColE1/pMB1/pBR322/pUC origin of replication
>Addgene plasmid #44483 | pCFJ1201 | depositor full sequence | sequence record 60719 | pCFJ1201 sequence 6514 bps
GCACCGTACGTCTCGAGGAATTCTATCAGGTGTACAAGTATGAAATGTCGTTTCGAACATATAGATGTCT
CGCAAACGTAAATATTTATCGATTGTCATAAAACTTTGACCTTGTGAAGTGTCAACCTTGACTGTCGAAC
CACCATAGTTTGGCGCGAATTGAGCGTCATAATTGTTTACTCTCAGTGCAGTCAACATGTCGAGTTTCGT
GCCGAATAAAGAGCAAACGCGGACAGTATTAATTTTCTGTTTTCATTTGAAGAAAACAGCTGCGGCCGGA
TCCAGGAAACAGCTATGACCATGATTACGCCAAGCTATCAACTTTGTATAGAAAAGTTGGGGTACCGGGC
CCCCCCTCGAGGTCGACGGTATCGATAAGCTTGATATCGAATTCCTGCAGCCCGGGGGATCCACTAGTTC
TAGAGCGGCCGCCACCGCGGTGGAGCTCAACTTTATTATACATAGTTGATAATTCACTGGCCGTCGTTTT
ACATGGCACGCCCTTCTATTACAGGGTTTCTGATAACAAACCGGTTATTAACTCCCAACAAGGGATGATT
TCAATTCATCATGCTCAAATTGACCCAAATTAAGTTACATGACAAATTCATCGCCCTTTTCAACTCTTCT
TGGCTCATCATCTGTTATTCTGTTCCTATTCTGTCTGCACCCTATACCCCTTTGCATACTCTCTCGTCAT
TCCTTTCTTGGATAGTGTCTTCTTCTCCCCAGCTCTGCTACTTCTATGACTTGCGCCCGCTGCTTTTCCG
CTCGTTCCTCTCCTCTCTGACGTCTTCTTCTGCTTCTTTTCTCCTTCCTTTTTCCCTTCTCAATCTTCCT
CTTTTTCCCATTTCTGTCAATCATTCGAAGAAGAAGAAGAAGAAGACCCTCATTCATTTCATTTTTTTTT
CTGTCGGTGTGTGCTGCTCGGTTAAGAGTGAGCTCTCTATTCCACGTCTTCTTCTTTTTCTTCTTCGATT
CGAATCAATCACTCCACCAAAACGCATTCGTTTTTGGGATTCACCCCGCGGTTCGCAATAGGTTTCTTTT
TCAAATTATTAGCGTTATAAATAGAAAAATGGTGGAGTTTCAATAAAAATGATAATTTACAAAGTGTATT
TTGATTACATGTACTCAAAAAGGTTGAAATTTTTCATACCAGTTTTCCGGAAATCCATCTGATATCATTA
TCGTATTTTTCTTTTTAAAAATGTTTTCAAAAAAAAACAAAATATAGCTGGTTATTTGGCACCCTCTAAT
TACCATTTTCCTGTCACACCACACTCTTTTCCTTCTTCCACTTCTTTCCGTTTTCAGCCGCTTCCAACCA
AACCGATATGAAAGCCGAGCAACAACGATCGATTCCACCCGGCTCGGCGACCTTCCCGTCGCAGGTGAGA
CTCAGAAAACTAGAGAAACCGCTCAACTAACTCTTGATATCCGATTTCATTCTTTTCTCTTTTCTTTTTG
TTGAACTTTTCCATATTTCCAGATGCCACGGCCACCACCAAGCACCGAACAAGGAATCACAACGGAATCG
GAGCTTGCGAAGAAAGCTCAAATCACTCCGAACGACGTTTTAGCACTTCCGGGAATCACTCAAGGTATCT
TGCTCCCTTTGGATTTCAGTTTAAAACATAAATTTAGGATTCTTATGCTCCCCATCTGCGAACATCTATA
ACATCGAGTTCACCAAGTTCCAAATCCGTGATCTGGACACTGAGCAAGTGCTTTTCGAGATCGCCAAACC
GGAGAACGATCAGGAGAATGATGAGTCGCCACAGGAGTCGGCAAGATACGTGCGTTATAGATTTGCTCCA
AACTTTTTGAAACTCAAAACGGTCGGAGCAACTGTGGAATTCAAAGTAGGAGACATCCCAATCCATCATT
TCCGAATGATCGAACGTCACTTCTTCAAAGATCGCCTTCTGAAGTGTTTTGACTTTGAATTCGGATTCTG
TATTCCGAATTCACGAAACAACTGTGAACATATCTATGAGTTCCCTCAACTCTCTCAACAACTCAGTGAG
TCATTATTCTAAAAAGTACAATTCAAAAGACTAATCTCTTTTTCAGTGGACGACATGATCAACAATCCAA
ACGAGACTCGTTCTGACAGCTTCTATTTCGTCGATAACAAACTCGTCATGCACAACAAAGCCGACTACTC
ATATGATGCATAAATATTTAATACAAAAATGTTCTGGATAATTATTCTGTCGAATAGAAAAAAAACTCCA
AATGTGATTAAATTCCAATAATTCCTGTCTAGTTTGTTCCTTCCCCTTCCCCTTCTCATGTTCAATGCAT
TCCTAAGCTTTTCAGTTCCCCCCTTGTTTCTATATTTTTTCGCTGTCCTGTCACACTCGCTAAAAACACT
AATCACACGGAAATCTGTTTTCAATAAAAACTCCAACTTTAACTCATTTTCAATTTCAACTGAAAGATTT
TTTCATTAGAGAATGTCTAGAACTAGGCCCGGGCTACGTAATACGACTCACTTAAGGGTGCCGGATCTGC
GGCTTACTCACCAGACCTGGCCCCATCCGATTACCACCTATTCGCTTCGATGGGACACGCACTCGCTGAG
CAGCGCTTCGATTCTTACGAAAGTGTGAAAAAATGGCTCGATGAATGGTTCGCCGCAAAAGACGATGAGT
TCTACTGGCGTGGAATCCACAAATTGCCCGAGAGATGGGAAAAATGTGTAGCTAGCGACGGCAAATACTT
TGAATAAATGATTTTTTCTTTTTCCACAAAATTTAACGTGTTTTTTGATTTAAAAAAAACGACATTTCAT
ACTTGTACACCTGATATCTAGATACCTAGGTGAGCTCTGGTACCCCCCTGGCGTTACCCAACTTAATCGC
CTTGCAGCAGAGTCGTATTACGTAGCCCGGCCTGCAGGTCGACTCTAGAGGATCACCAAAAACGGAACGT
TGAGCTGGACGGAAATAGTGGTAAAGTGACATGATTATAGTTTGAAGATTTCTAATTTCACAATTAGAGC
AAATGTTGTTCGGTATTTATTTTCAACGGTATTTATACTATTTTCCACCTTTTTCTAGAACATTCGAGCT
GCTTGTTGCAAAAGGAGGGCGACTCACATTCGGTACATGGAAAAGTAGTGTACACAATAAAGAGACCCAG
ATACATTTTCCGTCTGCGTCTCTTTGCACCCACCGGGAGTATTTTCAAACGAATGCATCTAGGACCTTCT
AGAACATTCTGTAAGGCTGCAGAATGCGGGTATATAAGGAAAGCGGGCTCAGAGGAAGCCAACACGCTTT
GTTCTAGTGCATCTAAAAAACTTCGAAAATCCTCATCGGATCCTATCGATTCGCGGCCGCTGTACACCCG
GGTGCCCTATAGTGAGTCGTATTGGTACCGGTAGAAAAAATATGCGCTTTGATTTCCAAAACTTAAAATT
TTCGATGATTTTCATATTTTTGTGGAACATCATAGTCGGATTTTTACTTGCTCTTGTAAAGATTTTCAAA
ATCTACATGTATCTTGATCTGCCTGAAAATGTATGGGTAAATCGGTTTGCGCATGTTATTGCTCTTATTG
GATCAATTGCTTCATTGTGGTTAATTTTTTTTAGCCCATTTGAAATTAAGCAAGGAAGATTTTCTGTCTC
GTCAAAAACTATCCTGCTTCTTGTTTGCAAGGGTTTGATTGGCTTGATATTTCTTGCACAGATTTTCGCC
CATGTCCTTTACATTGACCCATGCCAGAATATGCTCTTATCATTGAACTCTGCACTGTTCTCCTTGCTGC
TGAATTATTATGAGTCTCGTGGTGCGATCCATCCGTTGATGGAATTAGTTCAAACAGCTGGCCTGAGACC
AACTTTGTGCGCTGCTGTACGATTTAATTGTCTCAACTCAACTGCTCATATTGATCCAAGTGTTGAAAAT
CCATGAGATAAATGCAAAATCCTTTCAAGCATTCCCTTCTTCTCTATCACTCTTCTTTCTTTTTGTCAAA
AAATTCTCTCGCTAATTTATTTGCTTTTTTAATGTTATTATTTTATGACTTTTTATAGTCACTGAAAAGT
TTGCATCTGAGTGAAGTGAATGCTATCAAAATGTGATTCTGTCTGATGTACTTTCACAATCTCTCTTCAA
TTCCATTTTGAAGTGCTTTAAACCCGAAAGGTTGAGAAAAATGCGAGCGCTCAAATATTTGTATTGTGTT
CGTTGAGTGACCCAACAAAAAGAGGAAACTTTATTGTGCCGCCAAGAAAAAAGTCTCAAGCTGGCGTAAT
AGCGAAGAGGCCCGCACCGATCGCCCTTCCCAACAGTTGCGCAGCCTGAATGGCGAATGGCGCCTGATGC
GGTATTTTCTCCTTACGCATCTGTGCGGTATTTCACACCGCATATGGTGCACTCTCAGTACAATCTGCTC
TGATGCCGCATAGTTAAGCCAGCCCCGACACCCGCCAACACCCGCTGACGCGCCCTGACGGGCTTGTCTG
CTCCCGGCATCCGCTTACAGACAAGCTGTGACCGTCTCCGGGAGCTGCATGTGTCAGAGGTTTTCACCGT
CATCACCGAAACGCGCGAGACGAAAGGGCCTCGTGATACGCCTATTTTTATAGGTTAATGTCATGATAAT
AATGGTTTCTTAGACGTCAGGTGGCACTTTTCGGGGAAATGTGCGCGGAACCCCTATTTGTTTATTTTTC
TAAATACATTCAAATATGTATCCGCTCATGAGACAATAACCCTGATAAATGCTTCAATAATATTGAAAAA
GGAAGAGTATGAGTATTCAACATTTCCGTGTCGCCCTTATTCCCTTTTTTGCGGCATTTTGCCTTCCTGT
TTTTGCTCACCCAGAAACGCTGGTGAAAGTAAAAGATGCTGAAGATCAGTTGGGTGCACGAGTGGGTTAC
ATCGAACTGGATCTCAACAGCGGTAAGATCCTTGAGAGTTTTCGCCCCGAAGAACGTTTTCCAATGATGA
GCACTTTTAAAGTTCTGCTATGTGGCGCGGTATTATCCCGTATTGACGCCGGGCAAGAGCAACTCGGTCG
CCGCATACACTATTCTCAGAATGACTTGGTTGAGTACTCACCAGTCACAGAAAAGCATCTTACGGATGGC
ATGACAGTAAGAGAATTATGCAGTGCTGCCATAACCATGAGTGATAACACTGCGGCCAACTTACTTCTGA
CAACGATCGGAGGACCGAAGGAGCTAACCGCTTTTTTGCACAACATGGGGGATCATGTAACTCGCCTTGA
TCGTTGGGAACCGGAGCTGAATGAAGCCATACCAAACGACGAGCGTGACACCACGATGCCTGTAGCAATG
GCAACAACGTTGCGCAAACTATTAACTGGCGAACTACTTACTCTAGCTTCCCGGCAACAATTAATAGACT
GGATGGAGGCGGATAAAGTTGCAGGACCACTTCTGCGCTCGGCCCTTCCGGCTGGCTGGTTTATTGCTGA
TAAATCTGGAGCCGGTGAGCGTGGGTCTCGCGGTATCATTGCAGCACTGGGGCCAGATGGTAAGCCCTCC
CGTATCGTAGTTATCTACACGACGGGGAGTCAGGCAACTATGGATGAACGAAATAGACAGATCGCTGAGA
TAGGTGCCTCACTGATTAAGCATTGGTAACTGTCAGACCAAGTTTACTCATATATACTTTAGATTGATTT
AAAACTTCATTTTTAATTTAAAAGGATCTAGGTGAAGATCCTTTTTGATAATCTCATGACCAAAATCCCT
TAACGTGAGTTTTCGTTCCACTGAGCGTCAGACCCCGTAGAAAAGATCAAAGGATCTTCTTGAGATCCTT
TTTTTCTGCGCGTAATCTGCTGCTTGCAAACAAAAAAACCACCGCTACCAGCGGTGGTTTGTTTGCCGGA
TCAAGAGCTACCAACTCTTTTTCCGAAGGTAACTGGCTTCAGCAGAGCGCAGATACCAAATACTGTCCTT
CTAGTGTAGCCGTAGTTAGGCCACCACTTCAAGAACTCTGTAGCACCGCCTACATACCTCGCTCTGCTAA
TCCTGTTACCAGTGGCTGCTGCCAGTGGCGATAAGTCGTGTCTTACCGGGTTGGACTCAAGACGATAGTT
ACCGGATAAGGCGCAGCGGTCGGGCTGAACGGGGGGTTCGTGCACACAGCCCAGCTTGGAGCGAACGACC
TACACCGAACTGAGATACCTACAGCGTGAGCTATGAGAAAGCGCCACGCTTCCCGAAGGGAGAAAGGCGG
ACAGGTATCCGGTAAGCGGCAGGGTCGGAACAGGAGAGCGCACGAGGGAGCTTCCAGGGGGAAACGCCTG
GTATCTTTATAGTCCTGTCGGGTTTCGCCACCTCTGACTTGAGCGTCGATTTTTGTGATGCTCGTCAGGG
GGGCGGAGCCTATGGAAAAACGCCAGCAACGCGGCCTTTTTACGGTTCCTGGTCTTTTGCTGGCCTTTTG
CTCACATGTTCTTTCCTGCGTTATCCCCTGATTCTGTGGATAACCGTATTACCGCCTTTGAGTGAGCTGA
TACC
