>Addgene plasmid #44483 | pCFJ1201 | addgene partial sequence | sequence record 63822 | M13rev
AGTTGAGCTCCACCGCGGTGGCGGCCGCTCTAGAACTAGTGGATCCCCCGGGCTGCAGGAATTCGATATC
AAGCTTATCGATACCGTCGACCTCGAGGGGGGGCCCGGTACCAACTTTATTATACATAGTTGATAATTCA
CTGGCCGTCGTTTTACATGGCACGCCCTTCTATTACAGGGTTTCTGATAACAAACCGGTTATTAACTCCC
AACAAGGGATGATTTCAATTCATCATGCTCAAATTGACCCAAATTAAGTTACATGACAAATTCATCGCCC
TTTTCAACTCTTCTTGGCTCATCATCTGTTATTCTGTTCCTATTCTGTCTGCACCCTATACCCCTTTGCA
TACTCTCTCGTCATTCCTTTCTTGGATAGTGTCTTCTTCTCCCCAGCTCTGCTACTTCTATGACTTGCGC
CCGCTGCTTTTCCGCTCGTTCCTCTCCTCTCTGACGTCTTCTTCTGCTTCTTTTCTCCTTCCTTTTTCCC
TTCTCAATCTTCCTCTTTTTCCCATTTCTGTCAATCATTCGAAGAAGAAGAAGAAGAAGACCCTCATTCA
TTTCATTTTTTTTTCTGTCGGTGTGTGCTGCTCGGTTAAGAGTGAGCTCTCTATTCCACGTCTTCTTCTT
TTTCTTCTTCGATTCGAATCAATCACTCCACCAAAACGCATTCGTTTTTGGGATTCACCCCGCGGTTCGC
AATAGGTTTCTTTTTCAAATTATTAGCGTTATAAATAGAAAAATGGTGGAGTTTCAATAAAAATGATAAT
TTACAAAGTGTATTTTGATTACATGTACTCAAAAAGGTTGAAATTTTTCATACCAGTTTTCCGGAAATCC
ATCTGA
