>Addgene plasmid #44483 | pCFJ1201 | addgene partial sequence | sequence record 63823 | Mos1minpro-R 5'-AGCAGCGCTTCGATTCTTAC-3'
AAAGACGATGAGTTCTACTGGCGTGGAATCCACAAATTGCCCGAGAGATGGGAAAAATGTGTAGCTAGCG
ACGGCAAATACTTTGAATAAATGATTTTTTCTTTTTCCACAAAATTTAACGTGTTTTTTGATTTAAAAAA
AACGACATTTCATACTTGTACACCTGATATCTAGATACCTAGGTGAGCTCTGGTACCCCCCTGGCGTTAC
CCAACTTAATCGCCTTGCAGCAGAGTCGTATTACGTAGCCCGGCCTGCAGGTCGACTCTAGAGGATCACC
AAAAACGGAACGTTGAGCTGGACGGAAATAGTGGTAAAGTGACATGATTATAGTTTGAAGATTTCTAATT
TCACAATTAGAGCAAATGTTGTTCGGTATTTATTTTCAACGGTATTTATACTATTTTCCACCTTTTTCTA
GAACATTCGAGCTGCTTGTTGCAAAAGGAGGGCGACTCACATTCGGTACATGGAAAAGTAGTGTACACAA
TAAAGAGACCCAGATACATTTTCCGTCTGCGTCTCTTTGCACCCACCGGGAGTATTTTCAAACGAATGCA
TCTAGGACCTTCTAGAACATTCTGTAAGGCTGCAGAATGCGGGTATATAAGGAAAGCGGGCTCAGAGGAA
GCCAACACGCTTTGTTCTAGTGCATCTAAAAAACTTCGAAAATCCTCATCGGATCCTATCGATTCGCGGC
CGCTGTACACCCGGGTGCCCTATAGTGAGTCGTATTGGTACCGGTAGAAAAAATATGCGCTTTGATTTCC
AAAACTTAAAATTTTCGATGATTTTCATATTTTTGTGGAACATCATAGTCGGATTTTTACTTGCTCTTGT
AAAGATTTTCAAA
